Addgene plasmid #77926: PKN2 gRNA (BRDN0001147750)
Purpose: 3rd generation lentiviral gRNA plasmid targeting human PKN2
Depositing lab: John Doench & David Root. Depositing organization: Broad Institute. Publication: Optimized sgRNA design to maximize activity and minimize off-target effects of CRISPR-Cas9. Doench JG, Fusi N, Sullender M, Hegde M, Vaimberg EW, Donovan KF, Smith I, Tothova Z, Wilen C, Orchard R, Virgin HW, Listgarten J, Root DE. Nat Biotechnol. 2016 Jan 18. doi: 10.1038/nbt.3437. PubMed 26780180.
Backbone
  Vector backbone: lentiGuide-Puro
  Backbone manufacturer: Zhang Lab (Addgene plasmid # 52963)
  Vector type: Mammalian Expression, Lentiviral, CRISPR
  Selectable markers: Puromycin
Growth in bacteria
  Bacterial resistance: Ampicillin, 100 μg/mL
  Growth temperature: 37°C
  Growth strain: DH5alpha
  Copy number: High Copy
Gene/Insert
  Gene/Insert name: PKN2 (alt name: PKN2)
  gRNA/shRNA sequence: GGGATGCGTACATCAACCAC
  Species: H. sapiens (human)
  Entrez Gene: PKN2 (a.k.a. PAK2, PRK2, Pak-2, PRKCL2, PRO2042, MGC71074, MGC150606)
  Promoter: hU6
  Cloning method: Unknown
  Sequencing primers: 5′ U6-F; 3′ pS2-R
Terms and licenses: Academic/Nonprofit Terms; Industry Terms: Not Available to Industry
Depositor comments: The gRNA was designed to target a Genbank reference sequence which has since been removed from the database. Note that this plasmid does NOT contain Cas9. It should be used in conjunction with lentiCas9-Blast (Addgene #52962) or otherwise with cell lines already expressing Cas9. Browse the full kinome gRNA library at http://www.addgene.org/pooled-library/broadgpp-human-kinome/ or visit http://www.broadinstitute.org/rnai/public/ for detailed protocols and information.
How to cite: PKN2 gRNA (BRDN0001147750) was a gift from John Doench & David Root (Addgene plasmid # 77926 ; http://n2t.net/addgene:77926 ; RRID:Addgene_77926)
