[The description below was written by a language model from this plasmid's Addgene catalogue record and pLannotate feature annotations shown in this document.]
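Description:
PKN2 gRNA (BRDN0001147750) is a third-generation lentiviral CRISPR guide plasmid built on the lentiGuide-Puro backbone. It expresses a single guide RNA against human PKN2, a kinase gene also known as PRK2 or PRKCL2. The plasmid is propagated in E. coli using a high-copy ColE1/pUC-type origin with ampicillin selection (AmpR under its own bla promoter). The backbone also carries an f1 origin, an SV40 origin and poly(A) signal, and remnants of lac and phage-promoter cloning elements that have no role in the payload.

The lentiviral transfer cassette starts with an RSV promoter fused to a truncated HIV-1 5' LTR, which makes genomic RNA production Tat-independent. This is followed by the Ψ packaging signal with a partial gag sequence, and the RRE for Rev-dependent nuclear export. Within the provirus, a human U6 RNA polymerase III promoter drives the PKN2-specific spacer joined to the Streptococcus pyogenes gRNA scaffold, and a cPPT/CTS element follows to aid nuclear import. A separate EF-1α promoter with its intron A drives puromycin N-acetyltransferase for selection of transduced mammalian cells. A WPRE boosts transcript expression, and a self-inactivating ΔU3 3' LTR closes the cassette.

The plasmid does not encode Cas9, so it must be paired with a separate Cas9 vector or used in cells that already express Cas9 to disrupt PKN2. It belongs to a human kinome gRNA collection designed with optimized sgRNA rules. The depositors note that the guide was designed against a GenBank reference sequence that has since been withdrawn.
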