Features (pLannotate 1.2.2; 29 found; start..end, strand, type, name):
     14..80      +  CDS            small t antigen (fragment): SV40 (simian virus 40) small t antigen
    106..317     +  promoter       EF-1α core promoter: core promoter for human elongation factor EF-1α
    318..1256    +  intron         EF-1α intron A: intron upstream of the start codon of human EF-1α
   1278..1877    +  CDS            PuroR (fragment): puromycin N-acetyltransferase; pac from Streptomyces; confers resistance to puromycin
   1893..2481    +  misc_feature   WPRE: woodchuck hepatitis virus posttranscriptional regulatory element
   2532..2551    +  misc_feature   cPPT/CTS (fragment): central polypurine tract and central termination sequence of HIV-1
   2553..2786    +  LTR            3' LTR (ΔU3): self-inactivating 3' long terminal repeat (LTR) from HIV-1
   2864..2985    +  polyA_signal   SV40 poly(A) signal: SV40 polyadenylation signal
   3025..3160    +  rep_origin     SV40 ori: SV40 origin of replication
   3181..3199    -  promoter       T7 promoter: promoter for bacteriophage T7 RNA polymerase
   3207..3362    +  CDS            lacZα (fragment): LacZα fragment of β-galactosidase; lacZ fragment
   3367..3795    +  rep_origin     f1 ori (sequence partly withheld): f1 bacteriophage origin of replication; arrow indicates direction of (+) strand synthesis
   3848..3952    +  promoter       AmpR promoter: bla
   3953..4813    +  CDS            AmpR: β-lactamase; bla; confers resistance to ampicillin, carbenicillin, and related antibiotics
   4984..5572    +  rep_origin     ori: high-copy-number ColE1/pMB1/pBR322/pUC origin of replication
   5755..5847    +  CDS            lacI (fragment): lac repressor; lacI; The lac repressor binds to the lac operator to inhibit transcription in E. coli. This inhibition can be relieved by adding lactose or isopropyl-β-D-thiogalactopyranoside (IPTG).
   5860..5881    +  protein_bind   CAP binding site: CAP binding activates transcription in the presence of cAMP. E. coli catabolite activator protein
   5896..5926    +  promoter       lac promoter: promoter for the E. coli lac operon
   5934..5950    +  protein_bind   lac operator: The lac repressor binds to the lac operator to inhibit transcription in E. coli. This inhibition can be relieved by adding lactose or isopropyl-β-D-thiogalactopyranoside (IPTG). lac repressor encoded by lacI
   5995..6013    +  promoter       T3 promoter: promoter for bacteriophage T3 RNA polymerase
   6041..6267    +  promoter       RSV promoter: Rous sarcoma virus enhancer/promoter
   6268..6448    +  LTR            5' LTR (truncated): truncated 5' long terminal repeat (LTR) from HIV-1
   6495..6620    +  misc_feature   HIV-1 Ψ: packaging signal of human immunodeficiency virus type 1
   6604..6967    +  CDS            HIV-1 gag (fragment): gag protein from human immunodeficiency virus 1; gag
   7113..7346    +  misc_feature   RRE: The Rev response element (RRE) of HIV-1 allows for Rev-dependent mRNA export from the nucleus to the cytoplasm.
   7723..7749    +  CDS            Rev (fragment): human immunodeficiency virus 1 (HIV-1) Rev protein; rev; enhances nuclear export of unspliced and incompletely spliced viral mRNAs
   7753..7993    +  promoter       U6 promoter: RNA polymerase III promoter for human U6 snRNA
   8023..8098    +  misc_RNA       gRNA scaffold: guide RNA scaffold for the Streptococcus pyogenes CRISPR/Cas9 system
   8154..8271    +  misc_feature   cPPT/CTS: central polypurine tract and central termination sequence of HIV-1
>Addgene plasmid #77926 | PKN2 gRNA (BRDN0001147750) | addgene full sequence | sequence record 189065 | Addgene Assembled Sequence
CCCGGGTGCAAAGATGGATAAAGTTTTAAACAGAGAGGAATCTTTGCAGCTAATGGACCTTCTAGGTCTT
GAAAGGAGTGGGAATTGGCTCCGGTGCCCGTCAGTGGGCAGAGCGCACATCGCCCACAGTCCCCGAGAAG
TTGGGGGGAGGGGTCGGCAATTGATCCGGTGCCTAGAGAAGGTGGCGCGGGGTAAACTGGGAAAGTGATG
TCGTGTACTGGCTCCGCCTTTTTCCCGAGGGTGGGGGAGAACCGTATATAAGTGCAGTAGTCGCCGTGAA
CGTTCTTTTTCGCAACGGGTTTGCCGCCAGAACACAGGTAAGTGCCGTGTGTGGTTCCCGCGGGCCTGGC
CTCTTTACGGGTTATGGCCCTTGCGTGCCTTGAATTACTTCCACCTGGCTGCAGTACGTGATTCTTGATC
CCGAGCTTCGGGTTGGAAGTGGGTGGGAGAGTTCGAGGCCTTGCGCTTAAGGAGCCCCTTCGCCTCGTGC
TTGAGTTGAGGCCTGGCCTGGGCGCTGGGGCCGCCGCGTGCGAATCTGGTGGCACCTTCGCGCCTGTCTC
GCTGCTTTCGATAAGTCTCTAGCCATTTAAAATTTTTGATGACCTGCTGCGACGCTTTTTTTCTGGCAAG
ATAGTCTTGTAAATGCGGGCCAAGATCTGCACACTGGTATTTCGGTTTTTGGGGCCGCGGGCGGCGACGG
GGCCCGTGCGTCCCAGCGCACATGTTCGGCGAGGCGGGGCCTGCGAGCGCGGCCACCGAGAATCGGACGG
GGGTAGTCTCAAGCTGGCCGGCCTGCTCTGGTGCCTGGCCTCGCGCCGCCGTGTATCGCCCCGCCCTGGG
CGGCAAGGCTGGCCCGGTCGGCACCAGTTGCGTGAGCGGAAAGATGGCCGCTTCCCGGCCCTGCTGCAGG
GAGCTCAAAATGGAGGACGCGGCGCTCGGGAGAGCGGGCGGGTGAGTCACCCACACAAAGGAAAAGGGCC
TTTCCGTCCTCAGCCGTCGCTTCATGTGACTCCACGGAGTACCGGGCGCCGTCCAGGCACCTCGATTAGT
TCTCGAGCTTTTGGAGTACGTCGTCTTTAGGTTGGGGGGAGGGGTTTTATGCGATGGAGTTTCCCCACAC
TGAGTGGGTGGAGACTGAAGTTAGGCCAGCTTGGCACTTGATGTAATTCTCCTTGGAATTTGCCCTTTTT
GAGTTTGGATCTTGGTTCATTCTCAAGCCTCAGACAGTGGTTCAAAGTTTTTTTCTTCCATTTCAGGTGT
CGTGACGTACGGCCACCATGACCGAGTACAAGCCCACGGTGCGCCTCGCCACCCGCGACGACGTCCCCAG
GGCCGTACGCACCCTCGCCGCCGCGTTCGCCGACTACCCCGCCACGCGCCACACCGTCGATCCGGACCGC
CACATCGAGCGGGTCACCGAGCTGCAAGAACTCTTCCTCACGCGCGTCGGGCTCGACATCGGCAAGGTGT
GGGTCGCGGACGACGGCGCCGCCGTGGCGGTCTGGACCACGCCGGAGAGCGTCGAAGCGGGGGCGGTGTT
CGCCGAGATCGGCCCGCGCATGGCCGAGTTGAGCGGTTCCCGGCTGGCCGCGCAGCAACAGATGGAAGGC
CTCCTGGCGCCGCACCGGCCCAAGGAGCCCGCGTGGTTCCTGGCCACCGTCGGAGTCTCGCCCGACCACC
AGGGCAAGGGTCTGGGCAGCGCCGTCGTGCTCCCCGGAGTGGAGGCGGCCGAGCGCGCCGGGGTGCCCGC
CTTCCTGGAGACCTCCGCGCCCCGCAACCTCCCCTTCTACGAGCGGCTCGGCTTCACCGTCACCGCCGAC
GTCGAGGTGCCCGAAGGACCGCGCACCTGGTGCATGACCCGCAAGCCCGGTGCCTGAACGCGTTAAGTCG
ACAATCAACCTCTGGATTACAAAATTTGTGAAAGATTGACTGGTATTCTTAACTATGTTGCTCCTTTTAC
GCTATGTGGATACGCTGCTTTAATGCCTTTGTATCATGCTATTGCTTCCCGTATGGCTTTCATTTTCTCC
TCCTTGTATAAATCCTGGTTGCTGTCTCTTTATGAGGAGTTGTGGCCCGTTGTCAGGCAACGTGGCGTGG
TGTGCACTGTGTTTGCTGACGCAACCCCCACTGGTTGGGGCATTGCCACCACCTGTCAGCTCCTTTCCGG
GACTTTCGCTTTCCCCCTCCCTATTGCCACGGCGGAACTCATCGCCGCCTGCCTTGCCCGCTGCTGGACA
GGGGCTCGGCTGTTGGGCACTGACAATTCCGTGGTGTTGTCGGGGAAATCATCGTCCTTTCCTTGGCTGC
TCGCCTGTGTTGCCACCTGGATTCTGCGCGGGACGTCCTTCTGCTACGTCCCTTCGGCCCTCAATCCAGC
GGACCTTCCTTCCCGCGGCCTGCTGCCGGCTCTGCGGCCTCTTCCGCGTCTTCGCCTTCGCCCTCAGACG
AGTCGGATCTCCCTTTGGGCCGCCTCCCCGCGTCGACTTTAAGACCAATGACTTACAAGGCAGCTGTAGA
TCTTAGCCACTTTTTAAAAGAAAAGGGGGGACTGGAAGGGCTAATTCACTCCCAACGAAGACAAGATCTG
CTTTTTGCTTGTACTGGGTCTCTCTGGTTAGACCAGATCTGAGCCTGGGAGCTCTCTGGCTAACTAGGGA
ACCCACTGCTTAAGCCTCAATAAAGCTTGCCTTGAGTGCTTCAAGTAGTGTGTGCCCGTCTGTTGTGTGA
CTCTGGTAACTAGAGATCCCTCAGACCCTTTTAGTCAGTGTGGAAAATCTCTAGCAGTACGTATAGTAGT
TCATGTCATCTTATTATTCAGTATTTATAACTTGCAAAGAAATGAATATCAGAGAGTGAGAGGAACTTGT
TTATTGCAGCTTATAATGGTTACAAATAAAGCAATAGCATCACAAATTTCACAAATAAAGCATTTTTTTC
ACTGCATTCTAGTTGTGGTTTGTCCAAACTCATCAATGTATCTTATCATGTCTGGCTCTAGCTATCCCGC
CCCTAACTCCGCCCATCCCGCCCCTAACTCCGCCCAGTTCCGCCCATTCTCCGCCCCATGGCTGACTAAT
TTTTTTTATTTATGCAGAGGCCGAGGCCGCCTCGGCCTCTGAGCTATTCCAGAAGTAGTGAGGAGGCTTT
TTTGGAGGCCTAGGGACGTACCCAATTCGCCCTATAGTGAGTCGTATTACGCGCGCTCACTGGCCGTCGT
TTTACAACGTCGTGACTGGGAAAACCCTGGCGTTACCCAACTTAATCGCCTTGCAGCACATCCCCCTTTC
GCCAGCTGGCGTAATAGCGAAGAGGCCCGCACCGATCGCCCTTCCCAACAGTTGCGCAGCCTGAATGGCG
AATGGG
[124 nt withheld, positions 3367-3490]
C
[91 nt withheld, positions 3492-3582]
A
[49 nt withheld, positions 3584-3632]
CCTTTGACGTTGGAGTCCACGTTCTTT
[37 nt withheld, positions 3660-3696]
ACCCTATCTCGGTCTATTCTTTTGATTTATAAGGGATTTTGCCGATTTCGGCCTATTGGTTAAAAAATGA
GCTGATTTAACAAAAATTTAACGCGAATTTTAACAAAATATTAACGCTTACAATTTAGGTGGCACTTTTC
GGGGAAATGTGCGCGGAACCCCTATTTGTTTATTTTTCTAAATACATTCAAATATGTATCCGCTCATGAG
ACAATAACCCTGATAAATGCTTCAATAATATTGAAAAAGGAAGAGTATGAGTATTCAACATTTCCGTGTC
GCCCTTATTCCCTTTTTTGCGGCATTTTGCCTTCCTGTTTTTGCTCACCCAGAAACGCTGGTGAAAGTAA
AAGATGCTGAAGATCAGTTGGGTGCACGAGTGGGTTACATCGAACTGGATCTCAACAGCGGTAAGATCCT
TGAGAGTTTTCGCCCCGAAGAACGTTTTCCAATGATGAGCACTTTTAAAGTTCTGCTATGTGGCGCGGTA
TTATCCCGTATTGACGCCGGGCAAGAGCAACTCGGTCGCCGCATACACTATTCTCAGAATGACTTGGTTG
AGTACTCACCAGTCACAGAAAAGCATCTTACGGATGGCATGACAGTAAGAGAATTATGCAGTGCTGCCAT
AACCATGAGTGATAACACTGCGGCCAACTTACTTCTGACAACGATCGGAGGACCGAAGGAGCTAACCGCT
TTTTTGCACAACATGGGGGATCATGTAACTCGCCTTGATCGTTGGGAACCGGAGCTGAATGAAGCCATAC
CAAACGACGAGCGTGACACCACGATGCCTGTAGCAATGGCAACAACGTTGCGCAAACTATTAACTGGCGA
ACTACTTACTCTAGCTTCCCGGCAACAATTAATAGACTGGATGGAGGCGGATAAAGTTGCAGGACCACTT
CTGCGCTCGGCCCTTCCGGCTGGCTGGTTTATTGCTGATAAATCTGGAGCCGGTGAGCGTGGGTCTCGCG
GTATCATTGCAGCACTGGGGCCAGATGGTAAGCCCTCCCGTATCGTAGTTATCTACACGACGGGGAGTCA
GGCAACTATGGATGAACGAAATAGACAGATCGCTGAGATAGGTGCCTCACTGATTAAGCATTGGTAACTG
TCAGACCAAGTTTACTCATATATACTTTAGATTGATTTAAAACTTCATTTTTAATTTAAAAGGATCTAGG
TGAAGATCCTTTTTGATAATCTCATGACCAAAATCCCTTAACGTGAGTTTTCGTTCCACTGAGCGTCAGA
CCCCGTAGAAAAGATCAAAGGATCTTCTTGAGATCCTTTTTTTCTGCGCGTAATCTGCTGCTTGCAAACA
AAAAAACCACCGCTACCAGCGGTGGTTTGTTTGCCGGATCAAGAGCTACCAACTCTTTTTCCGAAGGTAA
CTGGCTTCAGCAGAGCGCAGATACCAAATACTGTTCTTCTAGTGTAGCCGTAGTTAGGCCACCACTTCAA
GAACTCTGTAGCACCGCCTACATACCTCGCTCTGCTAATCCTGTTACCAGTGGCTGCTGCCAGTGGCGAT
AAGTCGTGTCTTACCGGGTTGGACTCAAGACGATAGTTACCGGATAAGGCGCAGCGGTCGGGCTGAACGG
GGGGTTCGTGCACACAGCCCAGCTTGGAGCGAACGACCTACACCGAACTGAGATACCTACAGCGTGAGCT
ATGAGAAAGCGCCACGCTTCCCGAAGGGAGAAAGGCGGACAGGTATCCGGTAAGCGGCAGGGTCGGAACA
GGAGAGCGCACGAGGGAGCTTCCAGGGGGAAACGCCTGGTATCTTTATAGTCCTGTCGGGTTTCGCCACC
TCTGACTTGAGCGTCGATTTTTGTGATGCTCGTCAGGGGGGCGGAGCCTATGGAAAAACGCCAGCAACGC
GGCCTTTTTACGGTTCCTGGCCTTTTGCTGGCCTTTTGCTCACATGTTCTTTCCTGCGTTATCCCCTGAT
TCTGTGGATAACCGTATTACCGCCTTTGAGTGAGCTGATACCGCTCGCCGCAGCCGAACGACCGAGCGCA
GCGAGTCAGTGAGCGAGGAAGCGGAAGAGCGCCCAATACGCAAACCGCCTCTCCCCGCGCGTTGGCCGAT
TCATTAATGCAGCTGGCACGACAGGTTTCCCGACTGGAAAGCGGGCAGTGAGCGCAACGCAATTAATGTG
AGTTAGCTCACTCATTAGGCACCCCAGGCTTTACACTTTATGCTTCCGGCTCGTATGTTGTGTGGAATTG
TGAGCGGATAACAATTTCACACAGGAAACAGCTATGACCATGATTACGCCAAGCGCGCAATTAACCCTCA
CTAAAGGGAACAAAAGCTGGAGCTGCAAGCTTAATGTAGTCTTATGCAATACTCTTGTAGTCTTGCAACA
TGGTAACGATGAGTTAGCAACATGCCTTACAAGGAGAGAAAAAGCACCGTGCATGCCGATTGGTGGAAGT
AAGGTGGTACGATCGTGCCTTATTAGGAAGGCAACAGACGGGTCTGACATGGATTGGACGAACCACTGAA
TTGCCGCATTGCAGAGATATTGTATTTAAGTGCCTAGCTCGATACATAAACGGGTCTCTCTGGTTAGACC
AGATCTGAGCCTGGGAGCTCTCTGGCTAACTAGGGAACCCACTGCTTAAGCCTCAATAAAGCTTGCCTTG
AGTGCTTCAAGTAGTGTGTGCCCGTCTGTTGTGTGACTCTGGTAACTAGAGATCCCTCAGACCCTTTTAG
TCAGTGTGGAAAATCTCTAGCAGTGGCGCCCGAACAGGGACTTGAAAGCGAAAGGGAAACCAGAGGAGCT
CTCTCGACGCAGGACTCGGCTTGCTGAAGCGCGCACGGCAAGAGGCGAGGGGCGGCGACTGGTGAGTACG
CCAAAAATTTTGACTAGCGGAGGCTAGAAGGAGAGAGATGGGTGCGAGAGCGTCAGTATTAAGCGGGGGA
GAATTAGATCGCGATGGGAAAAAATTCGGTTAAGGCCAGGGGGAAAGAAAAAATATAAATTAAAACATAT
AGTATGGGCAAGCAGGGAGCTAGAACGATTCGCAGTTAATCCTGGCCTGTTAGAAACATCAGAAGGCTGT
AGACAAATACTGGGACAGCTACAACCATCCCTTCAGACAGGATCAGAAGAACTTAGATCATTATATAATA
CAGTAGCAACCCTCTATTGTGTGCATCAAAGGATAGAGATAAAAGACACCAAGGAAGCTTTAGACAAGAT
AGAGGAAGAGCAAAACAAAAGTAAGACCACCGCACAGCAAGCGGCCGCTGATCTTCAGACCTGGAGGAGG
AGATATGAGGGACAATTGGAGAAGTGAATTATATAAATATAAAGTAGTAAAAATTGAACCATTAGGAGTA
GCACCCACCAAGGCAAAGAGAAGAGTGGTGCAGAGAGAAAAAAGAGCAGTGGGAATAGGAGCTTTGTTCC
TTGGGTTCTTGGGAGCAGCAGGAAGCACTATGGGCGCAGCGTCAATGACGCTGACGGTACAGGCCAGACA
ATTATTGTCTGGTATAGTGCAGCAGCAGAACAATTTGCTGAGGGCTATTGAGGCGCAACAGCATCTGTTG
CAACTCACAGTCTGGGGCATCAAGCAGCTCCAGGCAAGAATCCTGGCTGTGGAAAGATACCTAAAGGATC
AACAGCTCCTGGGGATTTGGGGTTGCTCTGGAAAACTCATTTGCACCACTGCTGTGCCTTGGAATGCTAG
TTGGAGTAATAAATCTCTGGAACAGATTTGGAATCACACGACCTGGATGGAGTGGGACAGAGAAATTAAC
AATTACACAAGCTTAATACACTCCTTAATTGAAGAATCGCAAAACCAGCAAGAAAAGAATGAACAAGAAT
TATTGGAATTAGATAAATGGGCAAGTTTGTGGAATTGGTTTAACATAACAAATTGGCTGTGGTATATAAA
ATTATTCATAATGATAGTAGGAGGCTTGGTAGGTTTAAGAATAGTTTTTGCTGTACTTTCTATAGTGAAT
AGAGTTAGGCAGGGATATTCACCATTATCGTTTCAGACCCACCTCCCAACCCCGAGGGGACCCAGAGAGG
GCCTATTTCCCATGATTCCTTCATATTTGCATATACGATACAAGGCTGTTAGAGAGATAATTAGAATTAA
TTTGACTGTAAACACAAAGATATTAGTACAAAATACGTGACGTAGAAAGTAATAATTTCTTGGGTAGTTT
GCAGTTTTAAAATTATGTTTTAAAATGGACTATCATATGCTTACCGTAACTTGAAAGTATTTCGATTTCT
TGGCTTTATATATCTTGTGGAAAGGACGAAACACCGGGGATGCGTACATCAACCACGTTTTAGAGCTAGA
AATAGCAAGTTAAAATAAGGCTAGTCCGTTATCAACTTGAAAAAGTGGCACCGAGTCGGTGCTTTTTTAA
GCTTGGCGTAACTAGATCTTGAGACAAATGGCAGTATTCATCCACAATTTTAAAAGAAAAGGGGGGATTG
GGGGGTACAGTGCAGGGGAAAGAATAGTAGACATAATAGCAACAGACATACAAACTAAAGAATTACAAAA
ACAAATTACAAAAATTCAAAATTTTCGGGTTTATTACAGGGACAGCAGAGATCCACTTTGGCGCCGGCTC
GAGGGGG
