>Addgene plasmid #77926 | PKN2 gRNA (BRDN0001147750) | depositor partial sequence | sequence record 145386 | Target Sequence
GGGATGCGTACATCAACCAC
