>Addgene plasmid #77926 | PKN2 gRNA (BRDN0001147750) | addgene partial sequence | sequence record 151787 | hU6-F 5'-GAGGGCCTATTTCCCATGATT-3'
ATTAGAATTAATTTGACTGTAAACACAAAGATATTAGTACAAAATACGTGACGTAGAAAGTAATAATTTC
TTGGGTAGTTTGCAGTTTTAAAATTATGTTTTAAAATGGACTATCATATGCTTACCGTAACTTGAAAGTA
TTTCGATTTCTTGGCTTTATATATCTTGTGGAAAGGACGAAACACCGGGGATGCGTACATCAACCACGTT
TTAGAGCTAGAAATAGCAAGTTAAAATAAGGCTAGTCCGTTATCAACTTGAAAAAGTGGCACCGAGTCGG
TGCTTTTTTAAGCTTGGCGTAACTAGATCTTGAGACAAATGGCAGTATTCATCCACAATTTTAAAAGAAA
AGGGGGGATTGGGGGGTACAGTGCAGGGGAAAGAATAGTAGACATAATAGCAACAGACATACAAACTAAA
GAATTACAAAAACAAATTACAAAAATTCAAAATTTTCGGGTTTATTACAGGGACAGCAGAGATCCACTTT
GGCGCCGGCTCGAGGGGGCCCGGGTGCAAAGATGGATAAAGTTTTAAACAGAGAGGAATCTTTGCAGCTA
ATGGACCTTCTAGGTCTTGAAAGGAGTGGGAATTGGCTCCGGTGCCCGTCAGTGGGCAGAGCGCACATCG
CCCACAGTCCCCGAGAAGTTGGGGGGAGGGGTCGGCAATTGATCCGGTGCCTAGAGAAGGTGGCGCGGGG
TAAACTGGGAAAGTGATGTCGTGTACTGGCTCCGCCTTTTTCCCGAGGGTGG
